Addgene plasmid #199026: pGL0_142 [EilR-PjexD]
Purpose: Level 0 part
Depositing lab: Charlie Gilbert & Nili Ostrov & Cultivarium Tools. Depositing organization: Cultivarium, Convergent Research. Publication: A scalable framework for high-throughput identification of functional origins of replication in non-model bacteria. Gilbert C, Brumwell SL, Crits-Christoph A, Kang SC, Martin-Moldes Z, Alsharif W, Esmurria A, Nguyen M-A, Lee HH, Ostrov N. bioRxiv 2023.05.19.541510 10.1101/2023.05.19.541510.
Backbone
  Vector backbone: pGLDV_17
  Vector type: Synthetic Biology
Growth in bacteria
  Bacterial resistance: Chloramphenicol, 25 μg/mL
  Growth temperature: 37°C
  Growth strain: E. coli Twist 10B
  Copy number: High Copy
Gene/Insert
  Gene/Insert name: EilR-PjexD
  Species: Synthetic
  Cloning method: Unknown
Resource information
  A portion of this plasmid was derived from a plasmid made by: Michael Thelen (Ruegg et al. 2018 https://doi.org/10.1038/s41467-018-05857-3)
Terms and licenses: Academic/Nonprofit Terms; Industry Terms: Not Available to Industry
How to cite: pGL0_142 [EilR-PjexD] was a gift from Charlie Gilbert & Nili Ostrov & Cultivarium Tools (Addgene plasmid # 199026 ; http://n2t.net/addgene:199026 ; RRID:Addgene_199026)
