[The description below was written by a language model from this plasmid's Addgene catalogue record and pLannotate feature annotations shown in this document.]
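Description:
pGL0_142 [EilR-PjexD] is a small (about 3.2 kb) Level 0 part plasmid for synthetic biology, built on the pGLDV_17 backbone and belonging to a modular toolkit developed for genetic work in non-model bacteria. As a Level 0 entry, it serves as a storage vector for a single basic part that is meant to be combined with other parts in a hierarchical assembly scheme, although the record lists the cloning method as unknown and does not describe the assembly sites. It is propagated in E. coli at high copy number from a ColE1/pUC-type origin. Selection is with chloramphenicol, through a cat gene driven by its native cat promoter and followed by a phage lambda t0 terminator.

The insert is a synthetic EilR-PjexD cassette, partly derived from a previously published plasmid. From general knowledge, EilR is a TetR-family repressor and PjexD is its cognate operator-containing promoter. Together they form the "Jungle Express" inducible expression system, in which cationic dyes such as crystal violet relieve repression, and which was designed to work across diverse Proteobacteria. The automated annotation does not label either the repressor gene or the PjexD promoter, so their positions and orientation cannot be stated from the feature table; they presumably lie in the largely unannotated region upstream of the origin. The only hits there are short fragments matching crtI and the trc promoter, and a short lacZα remnant lies near the end of the record. These are probably partial similarity matches or backbone cloning remnants rather than functional elements. The part would typically be placed upstream of a gene of interest to give regulated expression in assembled constructs.
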