Features (pLannotate 1.2.2; 7 found; start..end, strand, type, name):
     84..212     -  CDS            crtI (fragment): CRTI_PANAN - Experimental evidence at protein level: Swiss-Prot protein existence level 1. Converts 15-cis-phytoene into all-trans-lycopene via the intermediary of all-trans-phytofluene, all-trans-zeta-carotene and all- trans-neurosporene, by the introduction of four double bonds. From Pantoea ananas (Erwinia uredovora).
    814..837     -  promoter       trc promoter (fragment): strong E. coli promoter; hybrid between the trp and lac UV5 promoters
   1450..2038    -  rep_origin     ori: high-copy-number ColE1/pMB1/pBR322/pUC origin of replication
   2171..2265    -  terminator     lambda t0 terminator: transcription terminator from phage lambda
   2289..2945    -  CDS            cat: CAT_ECOLX - Experimental evidence at protein level: Swiss-Prot protein existence level 1. This enzyme is an effector of chloramphenicol resistance in bacteria. From Escherichia coli. This protein is used as a marker in many commonly used cloning vectors, such as pACYC184.
   2946..3048    -  promoter       cat promoter: promoter of the E. coli cat gene encoding chloramphenicol acetyltransferase
   3123..3166    -  CDS            lacZα (fragment): LacZα fragment of β-galactosidase; lacZ fragment
>Addgene plasmid #199026 | pGL0_142 [EilR-PjexD] | addgene full sequence | sequence record 397980 | Addgene NGS Result
TAGCGTGCGAACAGCACGCTATTGTTGTATCATTACTCGCATCCATTCTCAGGCTGTCTCGTCTCGTCTC
CGAGGTCTCAGGAGGGCCCGACGCGCGCCCAGTCGACGGGGAATTTGCCGAGATGGGGGACCGGCGCGAG
CGCGTAGAAGGTCGAATGGCCCGGCGGCGCCATTTTTGGGTCGGTCGCGGTCGGGTGATGGAGATAGAGC
GAGTTACGAAAATAACTCAAGCTGAATAACGTGCTGCAGGTGGCGGGTGAATGCGGCATCGTCTACCTCC
GGCATTCCCAGCACGTAAATCCCGTCCAGTCCACAGACCAGCGAAATCAGCCGCCAGGCGATATTTTCGG
CGCTATCGCGCAGGGTAAATTCGCCAGCGGCATGGCCCGCGCGAATGATCCTGACCGCTTCGTCATGCCA
CAGGTTCATGGTCAGCAGGTACGCGCTTTTGATTTCCGGATCGCTGTCGGCCAGCAGCTGCGCCTGGCGC
CACAGGCGGATATAGGGCTCCAGCCGTCCGTCCTCGCTGCCGAGGGCGGAAAACAGCTGTTCACGCCAGC
CGGCGGTGCGCGAAAGGCGCTGCAGATCCATCATCTCGCGGATCACGCGGATAAACGCCTGGGATTTTAG
CTCGCCGGAGGAGGTGAAATGGTGATGGACCTGGCCTGCGGCAACACCCGCTGCGGTGGCGATGTTGCGG
ACCGTCATACCGGTAAACCCTTGATCCAGCGCGACGCGCATGGCGGCCTGCATGATGGTTTCCCGACGTT
CTTCGCGATTCAGATAGCCCATATTGTCACCTCCTTATCCACACATTATACGAGCCGGATGATTAATGGG
GAACCTTACCAGAGGGCGCCCCAGCTGGCAATTCCTCTTAAGTAAGTAAGAGTATACGTATATCGGCTAA
TAACGTATTAAGGCGCTTCGGCGCCTTTTTTTATGGGGGTATTTTCATCCCAATCCACACGTCCAACGCA
CAGCAAACACCACGTCGACCCTATCAGCTGCGTGCTTTCTATGAGTCGTTGCTGCATAACAAAAAACTGC
AAAAAATAGTTTGACAGGACACGTGTCCAACTTTAAGATGTACCCAAAGTTGGACACGTGTCCAACTTTT
ACTTGAGACCACCCCAGGATACATAGATTACCACAACTCCGAGCCCTTCCACCTAGCGTGCTAACCACGC
ACGCTATTGTTGTATAGGCTAGGTGGAGGCTCAGTGATGATAAGTCTGCGATGGTGGATGCATGTGTCAT
GGTCATAGCTGTTTCCTGTGTGAAATTGTTATCCGCTCAGAGGGCACAATCCTATTCCGCGCTATCCGAC
AATCTCCAAGACATTAGGTGGAGTTCAGTTCGGCGTATGGCATATGTCGCTGGAAAGAACATGTGAGCAA
AAGGCCAGCAAAAGGCCAGGAACCGTAAAAAGGCCGCGTTGCTGGCGTTTTTCCATAGGCTCCGCCCCCC
TGACGAGCATCACAAAAATCGACGCTCAAGTCAGAGGTGGCGAAACCCGACAGGACTATAAAGATACCAG
GCGTTTCCCCCTGGAAGCTCCCTCGTGCGCTCTCCTGTTCCGACCCTGCCGCTTACCGGATACCTGTCCG
CCTTTCTCCCTTCGGGAAGCGTGGCGCTTTCTCATAGCTCACGCTGTAGGTATCTCAGTTCGGTGTAGGT
CGTTCGCTCCAAGCTGGGCTGTGTGCACGAACCCCCCGTTCAGCCCGACCGCTGCGCCTTATCCGGTAAC
TATCGTCTTGAGTCCAACCCGGTAAGACACGACTTATCGCCACTGGCAGCAGCCACTGGTAACAGGATTA
GCAGAGCGAGGTATGTAGGCGGTGCTACAGAGTTCTTGAAGTGGTGGCCTAACTACGGCTACACTAGAAG
AACAGTATTTGGTATCTGCGCTCTGCTGAAGCCAGTTACCTTCGGAAAAAGAGTTGGTAGCTCTTGATCC
GGCAAACAAACCACCGCTGGTAGCGGTGGTTTTTTTGTTTGCAAGCAGCAGATTACGCGCAGAAAAAAAG
GATCTCAAGAAGATCCTTTGATCTTTTCTACGGGGTCTGACGCTCTATTCAACAAAGCCGCCGTCCCGTC
AAGTCAGCGTAAATGGGTAGGGGGCTTCAAATCGTCCCCCCATACGATATAAGTTGTTACTAGTGCTTGG
ATTCTCACCAATAAAAAACGCCCGGCGGCAACCGAGCGTTCTGAACAAATCCAGATGGAGTTCTGAGGTC
ATTACTGGATCTATCAACAGGAGTCCAAGCGAGCTCGATATCAAATTACGCCCCGCCCTGCCACTCATCG
CAGTACTGTTGTAATTCATTAAGCATTCTGCCGACATGGAAGCCATCACAAACGGCATGATGAACCTGAA
TCGCCAGCGGCATCAGCACCTTGTCGCCTTGCGTATAATATTTGCCCATGGTGAAAACGGGGGCGAAGAA
GTTGTCCATATTGGCCACGTTTAAATCAAAACTGGTGAAACTCACCCAGGGATTGGCTGAGACGAAAAAC
ATATTCTCAATAAACCCTTTAGGGAAATAGGCCAGGTTTTCACCGTAACACGCCACATCTTGCGAATATA
TGTGTAGAAACTGCCGGAAATCGTCGTGGTATTCACTCCAGAGCGATGAAAACGTTTCAGTTTGCTCATG
GAAAACGGTGTAACAAGGGTGAACACTATCCCATATCACCAGCTCACCGTCTTTCATTGCCATACGAAAT
TCCGGATGAGCATTCATCAGGCGGGCAAGAATGTGAATAAAGGCCGGATAAAACTTGTGCTTATTTTTCT
TTACGGTCTTTAAAAAGGCCGTAATATCCAGCTGAACGGTCTGGTTATAGGTACATTGAGCAACTGACTG
AAATGCCTCAAAATGTTCTTTACGATGCCATTGGGATATATCAACGGTGGTATATCCAGTGATTTTTTTC
TCCATTTTAGCTTCCTTAGCTCCTGAAAATCTCGATAACTCAAAAAATACGCCCGGTAGTGATCTTATTT
CATTATGGTGAAAGTTGGAACCTCTTACGTGCCGATCAACGTCTCATTGATACCTGAAACAAAACCCATC
GTACGGCCAAGGAAGTCTCCAATAACTGTGATCCACCACAAGCGCCAGGGTTTTCCCAGTCACGACGTTG
TAAAACGACGGCCAGTCATGCATAATCCGCACGCATCTGGAATAAGGAAGTGCCATTCCGCCTGACCT
